>Addgene plasmid #115658 | pKEW212-MBP-TEV-AcrVA4 | depositor full sequence | sequence record 218331 | pKEW212-MBP-TEV-AcrVA4 sequence 6672 bps
GGCCCGGCAGTACCGGCATAACCAAGCCTATGCCTACAGCATCCAGGGTGACGGTGCCGAGGATGACGAT
GAGCGCATTGTTAGATTTCATACACGGTGCCTGACTGCGTTAGCAATTTAACTGTGATAAACTACCGCAT
TAAAGCTTATCGATGATAAGCTGTCAAACATGAGAATTCTTGAAGACGAAAGGGCCTCGTGATACGCCTA
TTTTTATAGGTTAATGTCATGATAATAATGGTTTCTTAGACGTCAGGTGGCACTTTTCGGGGAAATGTGC
GCGGAACCCCTATTTGTTTATTTTTCTAAATACATTCAAATATGTATCCGCTCATGAGACAATAACCCTG
ATAAATGCTTCAATAACATTGAAAAAGGAAGAGTATGAGTATTCAACATTTCCGTGTCGCCCTTATTCCC
TTTTTTGCGGCATTTTGCCTTCCTGTTTTTGCTCACCCAGAAACGCTGGTGAAAGTAAAAGATGCTGAAG
ATCAGTTGGGTGCACGAGTGGGTTACATCGAACTGGATCTCAACAGCGGTAAGATCCTTGAGAGTTTTCG
CCCCGAAGAACGTTTTCCAATGATGAGCACTTTTAAAGTTCTGCTATGTGGCGCGGTATTATCCCGTGTT
GACGCCGGGCAAGAGCAACTCGGTCGCCGCATACACTATTCTCAGAATGACTTGGTTGAGTACTCACCAG
TCACAGAAAAGCATCTTACGGATGGCATGACAGTAAGAGAATTATGCAGTGCTGCCATAACCATGAGTGA
TAACACTGCGGCCAACTTACTTCTGACAACGATCGGAGGACCGAAGGAGCTAACCGCTTTTTTGCACAAC
ATGGGGGATCATGTAACTCGCCTTGATCGTTGGGAACCGGAGCTGAATGAAGCCATACCAAACGACGAGC
GTGACACCACGATGCCTGCAGCAATGGCAACAACGTTGCGCAAACTATTAACTGGCGAACTACTTACTCT
AGCTTCCCGGCAACAATTAATAGACTGGATGGAGGCGGATAAAGTTGCAGGACCACTTCTGCGCTCGGCC
CTTCCGGCTGGCTGGTTTATTGCTGATAAATCTGGAGCCGGTGAGCGTGGGTCTCGCGGTATCATTGCAG
CACTGGGGCCAGATGGTAAGCCCTCCCGTATCGTAGTTATCTACACGACGGGGAGTCAGGCAACTATGGA
TGAACGAAATAGACAGATCGCTGAGATAGGTGCCTCACTGATTAAGCATTGGTAACTGTCAGACCAAGTT
TACTCATATATACTTTAGATTGATTTAAAACTTCATTTTTAATTTAAAAGGATCTAGGTGAAGATCCTTT
TTGATAATCTCATGACCAAAATCCCTTAACGTGAGTTTTCGTTCCACTGAGCGTCAGACCCCGTAGAAAA
GATCAAAGGATCTTCTTGAGATCCTTTTTTTCTGCGCGTAATCTGCTGCTTGCAAACAAAAAAACCACCG
CTACCAGCGGTGGTTTGTTTGCCGGATCAAGAGCTACCAACTCTTTTTCCGAAGGTAACTGGCTTCAGCA
GAGCGCAGATACCAAATACTGTCCTTCTAGTGTAGCCGTAGTTAGGCCACCACTTCAAGAACTCTGTAGC
ACCGCCTACATACCTCGCTCTGCTAATCCTGTTACCAGTGGCTGCTGCCAGTGGCGATAAGTCGTGTCTT
ACCGGGTTGGACTCAAGACGATAGTTACCGGATAAGGCGCAGCGGTCGGGCTGAACGGGGGGTTCGTGCA
CACAGCCCAGCTTGGAGCGAACGACCTACACCGAACTGAGATACCTACAGCGTGAGCTATGAGAAAGCGC
CACGCTTCCCGAAGGGAGAAAGGCGGACAGGTATCCGGTAAGCGGCAGGGTCGGAACAGGAGAGCGCACG
AGGGAGCTTCCAGGGGGAAACGCCTGGTATCTTTATAGTCCTGTCGGGTTTCGCCACCTCTGACTTGAGC
GTCGATTTTTGTGATGCTCGTCAGGGGGGCGGAGCCTATGGAAAAACGCCAGCAACGCGGCCTTTTTACG
GTTCCTGGCCTTTTGCTGGCCTTTTGCTCACATGTTCTTTCCTGCGTTATCCCCTGATTCTGTGGATAAC
CGTATTACCGCCTTTGAGTGAGCTGATACCGCTCGCCGCAGCCGAACGACCGAGCGCAGCGAGTCAGTGA
GCGAGGAAGCGGAAGAGCGCCTGATGCGGTATTTTCTCCTTACGCATCTGTGCGGTATTTCACACCGCAT
ATATGGTGCACTCTCAGTACAATCTGCTCTGATGCCGCATAGTTAAGCCAGTATACACTCCGCTATCGCT
ACGTGACTGGGTCATGGCTGCGCCCCGACACCCGCCAACACCCGCTGACGCGCCCTGACGGGCTTGTCTG
CTCCCGGCATCCGCTTACAGACAAGCTGTGACCGTCTCCGGGAGCTGCATGTGTCAGAGGTTTTCACCGT
CATCACCGAAACGCGCGAGGCAGCTGCGGTAAAGCTCATCAGCGTGGTCGTGAAGCGATTCACAGATGTC
TGCCTGTTCATCCGCGTCCAGCTCGTTGAGTTTCTCCAGAAGCGTTAATGTCTGGCTTCTGATAAAGCGG
GCCATGTTAAGGGCGGTTTTTTCCTGTTTGGTCACTGATGCCTCCGTGTAAGGGGGATTTCTGTTCATGG
GGGTAATGATACCGATGAAACGAGAGAGGATGCTCACGATACGGGTTACTGATGATGAACATGCCCGGTT
ACTGGAACGTTGTGAGGGTAAACAACTGGCGGTATGGATGCGGCGGGACCAGAGAAAAATCACTCAGGGT
CAATGCCAGCGCTTCGTTAATACAGATGTAGGTGTTCCACAGGGTAGCCAGCAGCATCCTGCGATGCAGA
TCCGGAACATAATGGTGCAGGGCGCTGACTTCCGCGTTTCCAGACTTTACGAAACACGGAAACCGAAGAC
CATTCATGTTGTTGCTCAGGTCGCAGACGTTTTGCAGCAGCAGTCGCTTCACGTTCGCTCGCGTATCGGT
GATTCATTCTGCTAACCAGTAAGGCAACCCCGCCAGCCTAGCCGGGTCCTCAACGACAGGAGCACGATCA
TGCGCACCCGTGGCCAGGACCCAACGCTGCCCGAGATGCGCCGCGTGCGGCTGCTGGAGATGGCGGACGC
GATGGATATGTTCTGCCAAGGGTTGGTTTGCGCATTCACAGTTCTCCGCAAGAATTGATTGGCTCCAATT
CTTGGAGTGGTGAATCCGTTAGCGAGGTGCCGCCGGCTTCCATTCAGGTCGAGGTGGCCCGGCTCCATGC
ACCGCGACGCAACGCGGGGAGGCAGACAAGGTATAGGGCGGCGCCTACAATCCATGCCAACCCGTTCCAT
GTGCTCGCCGAGGCGGCATAAATCGCCGTGACGATCAGCGGTCCAGTGATCGAAGTTAGGCTGGTAAGAG
CCGCGAGCGATCCTTGAAGCTGTCCCTGATGGTCGTCATCTACCTGCCTGGACAGCATGGCCTGCAACGC
GGGCATCCCGATGCCGCCGGAAGCGAGAAGAATCATAATGGGGAAGGCCATCCAGCCTCGCGTCGCGAAC
GCCAGCAAGACGTAGCCCAGCGCGTCGGCCGCCATGCCGGCGATAATGGCCTGCTTCTCGCCGAAACGTT
TGGTGGCGGGACCAGTGACGAAGGCTTGAGCGAGGGCGTGCAAGATTCCGAATACCGCAAGCGACAGGCC
GATCATCGTCGCGCTCCAGCGAAAGCGGTCCTCGCCGAAAATGACCCAGAGCGCTGCCGGCACCTGTCCT
ACGAGTTGCATGATAAAGAAGACAGTCATAAGTGCGGCGACGATAGTCATGCCCCGCGCCCACCGGAAGG
AGCTGACTGGGTTGAAGGCTCTCAAGGGCATCGGTCGACGCTCTCCCTTATGCGACTCCTGCATTAGGAA
GCAGCCCAGTAGTAGGTTGAGGCCGTTGAGCACCGCCGCCGCAAGGAATGGTGCATGCAAGGAGATGGCG
CCCAACAGTCCCCCGGCCACGGGGCCTGCCACCATACCCACGCCGAAACAAGCGCTCATGAGCCCGAAGT
GGCGAGCCCGATCTTCCCCATCGGTGATGTCGGCGATATAGGCGCCAGCAACCGCACCTGTGGCGCCGGT
GATGCCGGCCACGATGCGTCCGGCGTAGAGGATCGAGATCTCGATCCCGCGAAATTAATACGACTCACTA
TAGGGAGACCACAACGGTTTCCCTCTAGTGCCGGCTCCGGAGAGCTCTTTAATTAAGCGGCCGCCCTGCA
GGACTCGAGTTCTAGAAATAATTTTGTTTAACTTTAAGAAGGAGATATACATATGAAATCTTCTCACCAT
CACCATCACCATCACCATCACCATGGTTCTTCTATGAAAATCGAAGAAGGTAAACTGGTAATCTGGATTA
ACGGCGATAAAGGCTATAACGGTCTCGCTGAAGTCGGTAAGAAATTCGAGAAAGATACCGGAATTAAAGT
CACCGTTGAGCATCCGGATAAACTGGAAGAGAAATTCCCACAGGTTGCGGCAACTGGCGATGGCCCTGAC
ATTATCTTCTGGGCACACGACCGCTTTGGTGGCTACGCTCAATCTGGCCTGTTGGCTGAAATCACCCCGG
ACAAAGCGTTCCAGGACAAGCTGTATCCGTTTACCTGGGATGCCGTACGTTACAACGGCAAGCTGATTGC
TTACCCGATCGCTGTTGAAGCGTTATCGCTGATTTATAACAAAGATCTGCTGCCGAACCCGCCAAAAACC
TGGGAAGAGATCCCGGCGCTGGATAAAGAACTGAAAGCGAAAGGTAAGAGCGCGCTGATGTTCAACCTGC
AAGAACCGTACTTCACCTGGCCGCTGATTGCTGCTGACGGGGGTTATGCGTTCAAGTATGAAAACGGCAA
GTACGACATTAAAGACGTGGGCGTGGATAACGCTGGCGCGAAAGCGGGTCTGACCTTCCTGGTTGACCTG
ATTAAAAACAAACACATGAATGCAGACACCGATTACTCCATCGCAGAAGCTGCCTTTAATAAAGGCGAAA
CAGCGATGACCATCAACGGCCCGTGGGCATGGTCCAACATCGACACCAGCAAAGTGAATTATGGTGTAAC
GGTACTGCCGACCTTCAAGGGTCAACCATCCAAACCGTTCGTTGGCGTGCTGAGCGCAGGTATTAACGCC
GCCAGTCCGAACAAAGAGCTGGCAAAAGAGTTCCTCGAAAACTATCTGCTGACTGATGAAGGTCTGGAAG
CGGTTAATAAAGACAAACCGCTGGGTGCCGTAGCGCTGAAGTCTTACGAGGAAGAGTTGGCGAAAGATCC
ACGTATTGCCGCCACTATGGAAAACGCCCAGAAAGGTGAAATCATGCCGAACATCCCGCAGATGTCCGCT
TTCTGGTATGCCGTGCGTACTGCGGTGATCAACGCCGCCAGCGGTCGTCAGACTGTCGATGAAGCCCTGA
AAGACGCGCAGACTAATTCGAGCTCGAACAACAACAACAATAACAATAACAACAACCTCGGGATCGAGGA
AAACCTGTACTTCCAATCCAATGCAATGTATGAAATCAAACTAAATGACACCCTTATACATCAGACAGAT
GATAGAGTGAACGCGTTTGTGGCTTATCGCTACCTATTAAGACGTGGCGATCTACCAAAATGCGAGAACA
TCGCAAGAATGTATTATGATGGCAAGGTTATTAAGACTGACGTTATTGACCACGACAGTGTTCACAGTGA
CGAACAAGCCAAGGTTAGTAACAACGACATCATTAAGATGGCAATTTCCGAACTTGGCGTGAATAACTTC
AAGTCGCTAATCAAGAAGCAAGGCTATCCGTTCAGCAATGGGCATATTAATAGTTGGTTCACAGATGACC
CAGTCAAATCCAAGACAATG
[351 nt withheld, positions 5901-6251]
CACAAATAAATATTGGAAGTGGATAACGGATCCGCGATCGCGGCGCGCCACCTGGTGGCCGGCCGGTACC
ACGCGTGCGCGCTGATCCGGCTGCTAACAAAGCCCGAAAGGAAGCTGAGTTGGCTGCTGCCACCGCTGAG
CAATAACTAGCATAACCCCTTGGGGCCTCTAAACGGGTCTTGAGGGGTTTTTTGCTGAAAGGAGGAACTA
TATCCGGATATCCACAGGACGGGTGTGGTCGCCATGATCGCGTAGTCGATAGTGGCTCCAAGTAGCGAAG
CGAGCAGGACTGGGCGGCGGCCAAAGCGGTCGGACAGTGCTCCGAGAACGGGTGCGCATAGAAATTGCAT
CAACGCATATAGCGCTAGCAGCACGCCATAGTGACTGGCGATGCTGTCGGAATGGACGATATCCCGCAAG
A
Features (pLannotate 1.2.2; 16 found; start..end, strand, type, name):
    139..167     -  promoter       tet promoter: E. coli promoter for tetracycline efflux protein gene
    280..384     +  promoter       AmpR promoter: bla
    385..1245    +  CDS            AmpR: β-lactamase; bla; confers resistance to ampicillin, carbenicillin, and related antibiotics
   1416..2004    +  rep_origin     ori: high-copy-number ColE1/pMB1/pBR322/pUC origin of replication
   2190..2332    -  misc_feature   bom: basis of mobility region from pBR322
   2434..2625    -  CDS            rop: Rop protein, which maintains plasmids at low copy number; rop
   2642..3022    +  CDS            YPB1_ECOLX: Protein predicted: Swiss-Prot protein existence level 4. From Escherichia coli.
   3264..4164    -  CDS            TcR (fragment): tetracycline efflux protein; tet; confers resistance to tetracycline
   4186..4204    +  promoter       T7 promoter: promoter for bacteriophage T7 RNA polymerase
   4293..4315    +  RBS            RBS: efficient ribosome binding site from bacteriophage T7 gene 10 (Olins and Rangwala, 1989)
   4335..4364    +  CDS            10xHis: 10xHis affinity tag
   4374..5474    +  CDS            MBP: maltose binding protein from E. coli; malE (mutated); This version of the gene does not encode a signal sequence, so MBP will remain in the cytosol.
   5529..5545    +  CDS            TEV site (fragment): tobacco etch virus (TEV) protease recognition and cleavage site
   6341..6390    +  CDS            SET1 (fragment): solubility-enhancement tag derived from T7 phage gene 10B
   6398..6445    +  terminator     T7 terminator: transcription terminator for bacteriophage T7 RNA polymerase
   6471..91      -  CDS            TcR (fragment) (across the origin): tetracycline efflux protein; tet; confers resistance to tetracycline
