>Addgene plasmid #115658 | pKEW212-MBP-TEV-AcrVA4 | addgene full sequence | sequence record 224386 | Addgene NGS Result
CGGCGATATAGGCGCCAGCAACCGCACCTGTGGCGCCGGTGATGCCGGCCACGATGCGTCCGGCGTAGAG
GATCGAGATCTCGATCCCGCGAAATTAATACGACTCACTATAGGGAGACCACAACGGTTTCCCTCTAGTG
CCGGCTCCGGAGAGCTCTTTAATTAAGCGGCCGCCCTGCAGGACTCGAGTTCTAGAAATAATTTTGTTTA
ACTTTAAGAAGGAGATATACATATGAAATCTTCTCACCATCACCATCACCATCACCATCACCATGGTTCT
TCTATGAAAATCGAAGAAGGTAAACTGGTAATCTGGATTAACGGCGATAAAGGCTATAACGGTCTCGCTG
AAGTCGGTAAGAAATTCGAGAAAGATACCGGAATTAAAGTCACCGTTGAGCATCCGGATAAACTGGAAGA
GAAATTCCCACAGGTTGCGGCAACTGGCGATGGCCCTGACATTATCTTCTGGGCACACGACCGCTTTGGT
GGCTACGCTCAATCTGGCCTGTTGGCTGAAATCACCCCGGACAAAGCGTTCCAGGACAAGCTGTATCCGT
TTACCTGGGATGCCGTACGTTACAACGGCAAGCTGATTGCTTACCCGATCGCTGTTGAAGCGTTATCGCT
GATTTATAACAAAGATCTGCTGCCGAACCCGCCAAAAACCTGGGAAGAGATCCCGGCGCTGGATAAAGAA
CTGAAAGCGAAAGGTAAGAGCGCGCTGATGTTCAACCTGCAAGAACCGTACTTCACCTGGCCGCTGATTG
CTGCTGACGGGGGTTATGCGTTCAAGTATGAAAACGGCAAGTACGACATTAAAGACGTGGGCGTGGATAA
CGCTGGCGCGAAAGCGGGTCTGACCTTCCTGGTTGACCTGATTAAAAACAAACACATGAATGCAGACACC
GATTACTCCATCGCAGAAGCTGCCTTTAATAAAGGCGAAACAGCGATGACCATCAACGGCCCGTGGGCAT
GGTCCAACATCGACACCAGCAAAGTGAATTATGGTGTAACGGTACTGCCGACCTTCAAGGGTCAACCATC
CAAACCGTTCGTTGGCGTGCTGAGCGCAGGTATTAACGCCGCCAGTCCGAACAAAGAGCTGGCAAAAGAG
TTCCTCGAAAACTATCTGCTGACTGATGAAGGTCTGGAAGCGGTTAATAAAGACAAACCGCTGGGTGCCG
TAGCGCTGAAGTCTTACGAGGAAGAGTTGGCGAAAGATCCACGTATTGCCGCCACTATGGAAAACGCCCA
GAAAGGTGAAATCATGCCGAACATCCCGCAGATGTCCGCTTTCTGGTATGCCGTGCGTACTGCGGTGATC
AACGCCGCCAGCGGTCGTCAGACTGTCGATGAAGCCCTGAAAGACGCGCAGACTAATTCGAGCTCGAACA
ACAACAACAATAACAATAACAACAACCTCGGGATCGAGGAAAACCTGTACTTCCAATCCAATGCAATGTA
TGAAATCAAACTAAATGACACCCTTATACATCAGACAGATGATAGAGTGAACGCGTTTGTGGCTTATCGC
TACCTATTAAGACGTGGCGATCTACCAAAATGCGAGAACATCGCAAGAATGTATTATGATGGCAAGGTTA
TTAAGACTGACGTTATTGACCACGACAGTGTTCACAGTGACGAACAAGCCAAGGTTAGTAACAACGACAT
CATTAAGATGGCAATTTCCGAACTTGGCGTGAATAACTTCAAGTCGCTAATCAAGAAGCAAGGCTATCCG
TTCAGCAATGGGCATATTAATAGTTGGTTCACAGATGACCCAGTCAAATCCAAGACAATG
[351 nt withheld, positions 1811-2161]
CACAAATAAATATTGGAAGTGGATAACGGATCCGCGATCGCGGCGCGCCACCTGGTGGCCGGCCGGTACC
ACGCGTGCGCGCTGATCCGGCTGCTAACAAAGCCCGAAAGGAAGCTGAGTTGGCTGCTGCCACCGCTGAG
CAATAACTAGCATAACCCCTTGGGGCCTCTAAACGGGTCTTGAGGGGTTTTTTGCTGAAAGGAGGAACTA
TATCCGGATATCCACAGGACGGGTGTGGTCGCCATGATCGCGTAGTCGATAGTGGCTCCAAGTAGCGAAG
CGAGCAGGACTGGGCGGCGGCCAAAGCGGTCGGACAGTGCTCCGAGAACGGGTGCGCATAGAAATTGCAT
CAACGCATATAGCGCTAGCAGCACGCCATAGTGACTGGCGATGCTGTCGGAATGGACGATATCCCGCAAG
AGGCCCGGCAGTACCGGCATAACCAAGCCTATGCCTACAGCATCCAGGGTGACGGTGCCGAGGATGACGA
TGAGCGCATTGTTAGATTTCATACACGGTGCCTGACTGCGTTAGCAATTTAACTGTGATAAACTACCGCA
TTAAAGCTTATCGATGATAAGCTGTCAAACATGAGAATTCTTGAAGACGAAAGGGCCTCGTGATACGCCT
ATTTTTATAGGTTAATGTCATGATAATAATGGTTTCTTAGACGTCAGGTGGCACTTTTCGGGGAAATGTG
CGCGGAACCCCTATTTGTTTATTTTTCTAAATACATTCAAATATGTATCCGCTCATGAGACAATAACCCT
GATAAATGCTTCAATAACATTGAAAAAGGAAGAGTATGAGTATTCAACATTTCCGTGTCGCCCTTATTCC
CTTTTTTGCGGCATTTTGCCTTCCTGTTTTTGCTCACCCAGAAACGCTGGTGAAAGTAAAAGATGCTGAA
GATCAGTTGGGTGCACGAGTGGGTTACATCGAACTGGATCTCAACAGCGGTAAGATCCTTGAGAGTTTTC
GCCCCGAAGAACGTTTTCCAATGATGAGCACTTTTAAAGTTCTGCTATGTGGCGCGGTATTATCCCGTGT
TGACGCCGGGCAAGAGCAACTCGGTCGCCGCATACACTATTCTCAGAATGACTTGGTTGAGTACTCACCA
GTCACAGAAAAGCATCTTACGGATGGCATGACAGTAAGAGAATTATGCAGTGCTGCCATAACCATGAGTG
ATAACACTGCGGCCAACTTACTTCTGACAACGATCGGAGGACCGAAGGAGCTAACCGCTTTTTTGCACAA
CATGGGGGATCATGTAACTCGCCTTGATCGTTGGGAACCGGAGCTGAATGAAGCCATACCAAACGACGAG
CGTGACACCACGATGCCTGCAGCAATGGCAACAACGTTGCGCAAACTATTAACTGGCGAACTACTTACTC
TAGCTTCCCGGCAACAATTAATAGACTGGATGGAGGCGGATAAAGTTGCAGGACCACTTCTGCGCTCGGC
CCTTCCGGCTGGCTGGTTTATTGCTGATAAATCTGGAGCCGGTGAGCGTGGGTCTCGCGGTATCATTGCA
GCACTGGGGCCAGATGGTAAGCCCTCCCGTATCGTAGTTATCTACACGACGGGGAGTCAGGCAACTATGG
ATGAACGAAATAGACAGATCGCTGAGATAGGTGCCTCACTGATTAAGCATTGGTAACTGTCAGACCAAGT
TTACTCATATATACTTTAGATTGATTTAAAACTTCATTTTTAATTTAAAAGGATCTAGGTGAAGATCCTT
TTTGATAATCTCATGACCAAAATCCCTTAACGTGAGTTTTCGTTCCACTGAGCGTCAGACCCCGTAGAAA
AGATCAAAGGATCTTCTTGAGATCCTTTTTTTCTGCGCGTAATCTGCTGCTTGCAAACAAAAAAACCACC
GCTACCAGCGGTGGTTTGTTTGCCGGATCAAGAGCTACCAACTCTTTTTCCGAAGGTAACTGGCTTCAGC
AGAGCGCAGATACCAAATACTGTCCTTCTAGTGTAGCCGTAGTTAGGCCACCACTTCAAGAACTCTGTAG
CACCGCCTACATACCTCGCTCTGCTAATCCTGTTACCAGTGGCTGCTGCCAGTGGCGATAAGTCGTGTCT
TACCGGGTTGGACTCAAGACGATAGTTACCGGATAAGGCGCAGCGGTCGGGCTGAACGGGGGGTTCGTGC
ACACAGCCCAGCTTGGAGCGAACGACCTACACCGAACTGAGATACCTACAGCGTGAGCTATGAGAAAGCG
CCACGCTTCCCGAAGGGAGAAAGGCGGACAGGTATCCGGTAAGCGGCAGGGTCGGAACAGGAGAGCGCAC
GAGGGAGCTTCCAGGGGGAAACGCCTGGTATCTTTATAGTCCTGTCGGGTTTCGCCACCTCTGACTTGAG
CGTCGATTTTTGTGATGCTCGTCAGGGGGGCGGAGCCTATGGAAAAACGCCAGCAACGCGGCCTTTTTAC
GGTTCCTGGCCTTTTGCTGGCCTTTTGCTCACATGTTCTTTCCTGCGTTATCCCCTGATTCTGTGGATAA
CCGTATTACCGCCTTTGAGTGAGCTGATACCGCTCGCCGCAGCCGAACGACCGAGCGCAGCGAGTCAGTG
AGCGAGGAAGCGGAAGAGCGCCTGATGCGGTATTTTCTCCTTACGCATCTGTGCGGTATTTCACACCGCA
ATGGTGCACTCTCAGTACAATCTGCTCTGATGCCGCATAGTTAAGCCAGTATACACTCCGCTATCGCTAC
GTGACTGGGTCATGGCTGCGCCCCGACACCCGCCAACACCCGCTGACGCGCCCTGACGGGCTTGTCTGCT
CCCGGCATCCGCTTACAGACAAGCTGTGACCGTCTCCGGGAGCTGCATGTGTCAGAGGTTTTCACCGTCA
TCACCGAAACGCGCGAGGCAGCTGCGGTAAAGCTCATCAGCGTGGTCGTGAAGCGATTCACAGATGTCTG
CCTGTTCATCCGCGTCCAGCTCGTTGAGTTTCTCCAGAAGCGTTAATGTCTGGCTTCTGATAAAGCGGGC
CATGTTAAGGGCGGTTTTTTCCTGTTTGGTCACTGATGCCTCCGTGTAAGGGGGATTTCTGTTCATGGGG
GTAATGATACCGATGAAACGAGAGAGGATGCTCACGATACGGGTTACTGATGATGAACATGCCCGGTTAC
TGGAACGTTGTGAGGGTAAACAACTGGCGGTATGGATGCGGCGGGACCAGAGAAAAATCACTCAGGGTCA
ATGCCAGCGCTTCGTTAATACAGATGTAGGTGTTCCACAGGGTAGCCAGCAGCATCCTGCGATGCAGATC
CGGAACATAATGGTGCAGGGCGCTGACTTCCGAGTTTCCAGACTTTACGAAACACGGAAACCGAAGACCA
TTCATGTTGTTGCTCAGGTCGCAGACGTTTTGCAGCAGCAGTCGCTTCACGTTCGCTCGCGTATCGGTGA
TTCATTCTGCTAACCAGTAAGGCAACCCCGCCAGCCTAGCCGGGTCCTCAACGACAGGAGCACGATCATG
CGCACCCGTGGCCAGGACCCAACGCTGCCCGAGATGCGCCGCGTGCGGCTGCTGGAGATGGCGGACGCGA
TGGATATGTTCTGCCAAGGGTTGGTTTGCGCATTCACAGTTCTCCGCAAGAATTGATTGGCTCCAATTCT
TGGAGTGGTGAATCCGTTAGCGAGGTGCCGCCGGCTTCCATTCAGGTCGAGGTGGCCCGGCTCCATGCAC
CGCGACGCAACGCGGGGAGGCAGACAAGGTATAGGGCGGCGCCTACAATCCATGCCAACCCGTTCCATGT
GCTCGCCGAGGCGGCATAAATCGCCGTGACGATCAGCGGTCCAATGATCGAAGTTAGGCTGGTAAGAGCC
GCGAGCGATCCTTGAAGCTGTCCCTGATGGTCGTCATCTACCTGCCTGGACAGCATGGCCTGCAACGCGG
GCATCCCGATGCCGCCGGAAGCGAGAAGAATCATAATGGGGAAGGCCATCCAGCCTCGCGTCGCGAACGC
CAGCAAGACGTAGCCCAGCGCGTCGGCCGCCATGCCGGCGATAATGGCCTGCTTCTCGCCGAAACGTTTG
GTGGCGGGACCAGTGACGAAGGCTTGAGCGAGGGCGTGCAAGATTCCGAATACCGCAAGCGACAGGCCGA
TCATCGTCGCGCTCCAGCGAAAGCGGTCCTCGCCGAAAATGACCCAGAGCGCTGCCGGCACCTGTCCTAC
GAGTTGCATGATAAAGAAGACAGTCATAAGTGCGGCGACGATAGTCATGCCCCGCGCCCACCGGAAGGAG
CTGACTGGGTTGAAGGCTCTCAAGGGCATCGGTCGACGCTCTCCCTTATGCGACTCCTGCATTAGGAAGC
AGCCCAGTAGTAGGTTGAGGCCGTTGAGCACCGCCGCCGCAAGGAATGGTGCATGCAAGGAGATGGCGCC
CAACAGTCCCCCGGCCACGGGGCCTGCCACCATACCCACGCCGAAACAAGCGCTCATGAGCCCGAAGTGG
CGAGCCCGATCTTCCCCATCGGTGATGT
Features (pLannotate 1.2.2; 16 found; start..end, strand, type, name):
     96..114     +  promoter       T7 promoter: promoter for bacteriophage T7 RNA polymerase
    203..225     +  RBS            RBS: efficient ribosome binding site from bacteriophage T7 gene 10 (Olins and Rangwala, 1989)
    245..274     +  CDS            10xHis: 10xHis affinity tag
    284..1384    +  CDS            MBP: maltose binding protein from E. coli; malE (mutated); This version of the gene does not encode a signal sequence, so MBP will remain in the cytosol.
   1439..1455    +  CDS            TEV site (fragment): tobacco etch virus (TEV) protease recognition and cleavage site
   2251..2300    +  CDS            SET1 (fragment): solubility-enhancement tag derived from T7 phage gene 10B
   2308..2355    +  terminator     T7 terminator: transcription terminator for bacteriophage T7 RNA polymerase
   2381..2673    -  CDS            TcR (fragment): tetracycline efflux protein; tet; confers resistance to tetracycline
   2721..2749    -  promoter       tet promoter: E. coli promoter for tetracycline efflux protein gene
   2862..2966    +  promoter       AmpR promoter: bla
   2967..3827    +  CDS            AmpR: β-lactamase; bla; confers resistance to ampicillin, carbenicillin, and related antibiotics
   3998..4586    +  rep_origin     ori: high-copy-number ColE1/pMB1/pBR322/pUC origin of replication
   4772..4911    -  misc_feature   bom: basis of mobility region from pBR322
   5013..5204    -  CDS            rop: Rop protein, which maintains plasmids at low copy number; rop
   5221..5601    +  CDS            YPB1_ECOLX: Protein predicted: Swiss-Prot protein existence level 4. From Escherichia coli.
   5843..74      -  CDS            TcR (fragment) (across the origin): tetracycline efflux protein; tet; confers resistance to tetracycline
