[The description below was written by a language model from this plasmid's Addgene catalogue record and pLannotate feature annotations shown in this document.]
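Description:
pKEW212-MBP-TEV-AcrVA4 is a bacterial expression plasmid built on the 2CT backbone, a pBR322/pET-style vector of about 6.7 kb, for producing the anti-CRISPR protein AcrVA4 from Moraxella bovoculi for purification. It is maintained in E. coli through a ColE1/pMB1-type origin and selected with ampicillin via the bla (β-lactamase) gene under its own promoter. The catalogue lists it as high copy, although the annotated backbone also retains the rop gene and the bom mobilisation region from pBR322, which are usually associated with more moderate copy number. Fragments of the tetracycline efflux gene and its promoter flank the expression cassette; these appear to be interrupted remnants of the parental backbone rather than a functional marker.

The expression cassette runs from a T7 promoter and the phage T7 gene 10 ribosome binding site to a T7 terminator, so transcription depends on T7 RNA polymerase supplied by the host strain. The open reading frame begins with a 10xHis affinity tag, followed by a cytosolic maltose binding protein lacking its signal sequence, and then a TEV protease recognition site. The roughly 705 bp AcrVA4 coding sequence, inserted by Gibson assembly, is not annotated by name in either feature table, but it fits the unannotated interval between the TEV site and the terminator region. A short match to a T7 gene 10-derived solubility tag just upstream of the terminator is probably residual vector sequence. The His tag allows affinity capture, MBP aids solubility, and TEV cleavage releases AcrVA4 from its fusion partner. The sequenced and depositor records show the same feature set and order, differing by only a few nucleotides in length. The purified protein comes from work on natural inhibitors of CRISPR-Cas12a.
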