Addgene plasmid #115658: pKEW212-MBP-TEV-AcrVA4
Purpose: Expresses AcrVA4 in bacteria via T7 RNAP, for purification
Depositing lab: Jennifer Doudna. Depositing organization: University of California, Berkeley. Publication: Systematic discovery of natural CRISPR-Cas12a inhibitors. Watters KE, Fellmann C, Bai HB, Ren SM, Doudna JA. Science. 2018 Oct 12;362(6411):236-239. doi: 10.1126/science.aau5138. Epub 2018 Sep 6. PubMed 30190307.
Backbone
  Vector backbone: 2CT
  Backbone manufacturer: UC Berkeley
  Backbone size w/o insert (bp): 6000
  Total vector size (bp): 6672
  Vector type: Bacterial Expression
Growth in bacteria
  Bacterial resistance: Ampicillin, 100 μg/mL
  Growth temperature: 37°C
  Growth strain: DH5alpha
  Copy number: High Copy
Gene/Insert
  Gene/Insert name: AcrVA4
  Species: Moraxella bovoculi
  Insert size (bp): 705
  GenBank ID: WP_046699156.1
  Promoter: T7 RNAP
  Tag / fusion protein: MBP-TEV (N terminal on insert)
  Cloning method: Gibson Cloning
  Sequencing primers: 5′ CGCAGACTAATTCGAGCTCGAAC; 3′ GCTAGTTATTGCTCAGCGG
Terms and licenses: Academic/Nonprofit Terms; Industry Terms: Not Available to Industry
How to cite: pKEW212-MBP-TEV-AcrVA4 was a gift from Jennifer Doudna (Addgene plasmid # 115658 ; http://n2t.net/addgene:115658 ; RRID:Addgene_115658)
